>Addgene plasmid #19887 | pFRT/FLAG/HA-DEST EIF2C1 | depositor full sequence | sequence record 9410 | Author sequence
GACGGATCGGGAGATCTCCCGATCCCCTATGGTGCACTCTCAGTACAATCTGCTCTGATGCCGCATAGTT
AAGCCAGTATCTGCTCCCTGCTTGTGTGTTGGAGGTCGCTGAGTAGTGCGCGAGCAAAATTTAAGCTACA
ACAAGGCAAGGCTTGACCGACAATTGCATGAAGAATCTGCTTAGGGTTAGGCGTTTTGCGCTGCTTCGCG
ATGTACGGGCCAGATATACGCGTTGACATTGATTATTGACTAGTTATTAATAGTAATCAATTACGGGGTC
ATTAGTTCATAGCCCATATATGGAGTTCCGCGTTACATAACTTACGGTAAATGGCCCGCCTGGCTGACCG
CCCAACGACCCCCGCCCATTGACGTCAATAATGACGTATGTTCCCATAGTAACGCCAATAGGGACTTTCC
ATTGACGTCAATGGGTGGAGTATTTACGGTAAACTGCCCACTTGGCAGTACATCAAGTGTATCATATGCC
AAGTACGCCCCCTATTGACGTCAATGACGGTAAATGGCCCGCCTGGCATTATGCCCAGTACATGACCTTA
TGGGACTTTCCTACTTGGCAGTACATCTACGTATTAGTCATCGCTATTACCATGGTGATGCGGTTTTGGC
AGTACATCAATGGGCGTGGATAGCGGTTTGACTCACGGGGATTTCCAAGTCTCCACCCCATTGACGTCAA
TGGGAGTTTGTTTTGGCACCAAAATCAACGGGACTTTCCAAAATGTCGTAACAACTCCGCCCCATTGACG
CAAATGGGCGGTAGGCGTGTACGGTGGGAGGTCTATATAAGCAGAGCTCTCTGGCTAACTAGAGAACCCA
CTGCTTACTGGCTTATCGAAATTAATACGACTCACTATAGGGAGACCCAAGCTGGCTAGCGAGCTCGGAT
CGATCCATCGATAGTGTGGTGGAATTCTGATCGCCGCCGCCATGGACTACAAGGACGACGATGACAAGTA
CCCTTATGACGTGCCCGATTACGCTTTGAACCAGATATCAACAAGTTTGTACAAAAAAGCAGGCTCCACC
ATGGAAGCGGGACCCTCGGGAGCAGCTGCGGGCGCTTACCTGCCCCCCCTGCAGCAGGTGTTCCAGGCAC
CTCGCCGGCCTGGCATTGGCACTGTGGGGAAACCAATCAAGCTCCTGGCCAATTACTTTGAGGTGGACAT
CCCTAAGATCGACGTGTACCACTACGAGGTGGACATCAAGCCGGATAAGTGTCCCCGTAGAGTCAACCGG
GAAGTGGTGGAATACATGGTCCAGCATTTCAAGCCTCAGATCTTTGGTGATCGCAAGCCTGTGTATGATG
GAAAGAAGAACATTTACACTGTCACAGCACTGCCCATTGGCAACGAACGGGTCGACTTTGAGGTGACAAT
CCCTGGGGAAGGGAAGGATCGAATCTTTAAGGTCTCCATCAAGTGGCTAGCCATTGTGAGCTGGCGAATG
CTGCATGAGGCCCTGGTCAGCGGCCAGATCCCTGTTCCCTTGGAGTCTGTGCAAGCCCTGGATGTGGCCA
TGAGGCACCTGGCATCCATGAGGTACACCCCTGTGGGCCGCTCCTTCTTCTCACCGCCTGAGGGCTACTA
CCACCCGCTGGGGGGTGGGCGCGAGGTCTGGTTCGGCTTTCACCAGTCTGTGCGCCCTGCCATGTGGAAG
ATGATGCTCAACATTGATGTCTCAGCCACTGCCTTTTATAAGGCACAGCCAGTGATTGAGTTCATGTGTG
AGGTGCTGGACATCAGGAACATAGATGAGCAGCCCAAGCCCCTCACGGACTCTCAGCGCGTTCGCTTCAC
CAAGGAGATCAAGGGCCTGAAGGTGGAAGTCACCCACTGTGGACAGATGAAGAGGAAGTACCGCGTGTGT
AATGTTACCCGTCGCCCTGCTAGCCATCAGACATTCCCCTTACAGCTGGAGAGTGGACAGACTGTGGAGT
GCACAGTGGCACAGTATTTCAAGCAGAAATATAACCTTCAGCTCAAGTATCCCCATCTGCCCTGCCTACA
AGTTGGCCAGGAACAAAAGCATACCTACCTTCCCCTAGAGGTCTGTAACATTGTGGCTGGGCAGCGCTGT
ATTAAAAAGCTGACCGACAACCAGACCTCGACCATGATAAAGGCCACAGCTAGATCCGCTCCAGACAGAC
AGGAGGAGATCAGTCGCCTGATGAAGAATGCCAGCTACAACTTAGATCCCTACATCCAGGAATTTGGGAT
CAAAGTGAAGGATGACATGACGGAGGTGACAGGGCGAGTGCTGCCGGCGCCCATCTTGCAGTACGGCGGC
CGGAACCGGGCCATTGCCACACCCAATCAGGGTGTCTGGGACATGCGGGGGAAACAGTTCTACAATGGGA
TTGAGATCAAAGTCTGGGCCATCGCCTGCTTCGCACCCCAAAAACAGTGTCGAGAAGAGGTGCTCAAGAA
CTTCACAGACCAGCTGCGGAAGATTTCCAAGGATGCGGGGATGCCTATCCAGGGTCAACCTTGTTTCTGC
AAATATGCACAGGGGGCAGACAGCGTGGAGCCTATGTTCCGGCATCTCAAGAACACCTACTCAGGGCTGC
AGCTCATTATTGTCATCCTGCCAGGGAAGACGCCGGTGTATGCTGAGGTGAAACGTGTCGGAGATACACT
CTTGGGAATGGCTACGCAGTGTGTGCAGGTGAAGAACGTGGTCAAGACCTCACCTCAGACTCTGTCCAAC
CTCTGCCTCAAGATCAATGTCAAACTTGGTGGCATTAACAACATCCTAGTCCCACACCAGCGCTCTGCCG
TTTTTCAACAGCCAGTGATATTCCTGGGAGCAGATGTTACACACCCCCCAGCAGGGGATGGGAAAAAACC
TTCTATCACAGCAGTGGTAGGCAGTATGGATGCCCACCCCAGCCGATACTGTGCTACTGTGCGGGTACAG
CGACCACGGCAAGAGATCATTGAAGACTTGTCCTACATGGTGCGTGAGCTCCTCATCCAATTCTACAAGT
CCACCCGTTTCAAGCCTACCCGCATCATCTTCTACCGAGATGGGGTGCCTGAAGGCCAGCTACCCCAGAT
ACTCCACTATGAGCTACTGGCCATTCGTGATGCCTGCATCAAACTGGAAAAGGACTACCAGCCTGGGATC
ACTTATATTGTGGTGCAGAAACGCCATCACACCCGCCTTTTCTGTGCTGACAAGAATGAGCGAATTGGGA
AGAGTGGTAACATCCCAGCTGGGACCACAGTGGACACCAACATCACCCACCCATTTGAGTTTGACTTCTA
TCTGTGCAGCCACGCAGGCATCCAGGGCACCAGCCGACCATCCCATTACTATGTTCTTTGGGATGACAAC
CGTTTCACAGCAGATGAGCTCCAGATCCTGACGTACCAGCTGTGCCACACTTACGTACGATGCACACGCT
CTGTCTCTATCCCAGCACCTGCCTACTATGCCCGCCTGGTGGCTTTCCGGGCACGATACCACCTGGTGGA
CAAGGAGCATGACAGTGGAGAGGGGAGCCACATATCGGGGCAGAGCAATGGGCGGGACCCCCAGGCCCTG
GCCAAAGCCGTGCAGGTTCACCAGGATACTCTGCGCACCATGTACTTCGCTTGACGGAATTCGCGGCCGC
ACTCGAGATATCTAGACCCAGCTTTCTTGTACAAAGTGGTTGATATCCAGCACAGTGGCGGCCGCTCAAG
TCTAGAGGGCCCGCGGTTCGAAGGTAAGCCTATCCCTAACCCTCTCCTCGGTCTCGATTCTACGCTCGAG
TCTAGAGGGCCCGTTTAAACCCGCTGATCAGCCTCGACTGTGCCTTCTAGTTGCCAGCCATCTGTTGTTT
GCCCCTCCCCCGTGCCTTCCTTGACCCTGGAAGGTGCCACTCCCACTGTCCTTTCCTAATAAAATGAGGA
AATTGCATCGCATTGTCTGAGTAGGTGTCATTCTATTCTGGGGGGTGGGGTGGGGCAGGACAGCAAGGGG
GAGGATTGGGAAGACAATAGCAGGCATGCTGGGGATGCGGTGGGCTCTATGGCTTCTGAGGCGGAAAGAA
CCAGCTGGGGCTCTAGGGGGTATCCCC
[124 nt withheld, positions 4088-4211]
C
[91 nt withheld, positions 4213-4303]
AGGGTGATGGTTCACGTACCTAGAAGTTCCTATTCCGAAGTTCCTATTCTCTAGAAAGTATAGGAACTTC
CTTGGCCAAAAAGCCTGAACTCACCGCGACGTCTGTCGAGAAGTTTCTGATCGAAAAGTTCGACAGCGTC
TCCGACCTGATGCAGCTCTCGGAGGGCGAAGAATCTCGTGCTTTCAGCTTCGATGTAGGAGGGCGTGGAT
ATGTCCTGCGGGTAAATAGCTGCGCCGATGGTTTCTACAAAGATCGTTATGTTTATCGGCACTTTGCATC
GGCCGCGCTCCCGATTCCGGAAGTGCTTGACATTGGGGAATTCAGCGAGAGCCTGACCTATTGCATCTCC
CGCCGTGCACAGGGTGTCACGTTGCAAGACCTGCCTGAAACCGAACTGCCCGCTGTTCTGCAGCCGGTCG
CGGAGGCCATGGATGCGATCGCTGCGGCCGATCTTAGCCAGACGAGCGGGTTCGGCCCATTCGGACCGCA
AGGAATCGGTCAATACACTACATGGCGTGATTTCATATGCGCGATTGCTGATCCCCATGTGTATCACTGG
CAAACTGTGATGGACGACACCGTCAGTGCGTCCGTCGCGCAGGCTCTCGATGAGCTGATGCTTTGGGCCG
AGGACTGCCCCGAAGTCCGGCACCTCGTGCACGCGGATTTCGGCTCCAACAATGTCCTGACGGACAATGG
CCGCATAACAGCGGTCATTGACTGGAGCGAGGCGATGTTCGGGGATTCCCAATACGAGGTCGCCAACATC
TTCTTCTGGAGGCCGTGGTTGGCTTGTATGGAGCAGCAGACGCGCTACTTCGAGCGGAGGCATCCGGAGC
TTGCAGGATCGCCGCGGCTCCGGGCGTATATGCTCCGCATTGGTCTTGACCAACTCTATCAGAGCTTGGT
TGACGGCAATTTCGATGATGCAGCTTGGGCGCAGGGTCGATGCGACGCAATCGTCCGATCCGGAGCCGGG
ACTGTCGGGCGTACACAAATCGCCCGCAGAAGCGCGGCCGTCTGGACCGATGGCTGTGTAGAAGTACTCG
CCGATAGTGGAAACCGACGCCCCAGCACTCGTCCGAGGGCAAAGGAATAGCACGTACTACGAGATTTCGA
TTCCACCGCCGCCTTCTATGAAAGGTTGGGCTTCGGAATCGTTTTCCGGGACGCCGGCTGGATGATCCTC
CAGCGCGGGGATCTCATGCTGGAGTTCTTCGCCCACCCCAACTTGTTTATTGCAGCTTATAATGGTTACA
AATAAAGCAATAGCATCACAAATTTCACAAATAAAGCATTTTTTTCACTGCATTCTAGTTGTGGTTTGTC
CAAACTCATCAATGTATCTTATCATGTCTGTATACCGTCGACCTCTAGCTAGAGCTTGGCGTAATCATGG
TCATAGCTGTTTCCTGTGTGAAATTGTTATCCGCTCACAATTCCACACAACATACGAGCCGGAAGCATAA
AGTGTAAAGCCTGGGGTGCCTAATGAGTGAGCTAACTCACATTAATTGCGTTGCGCTCACTGCCCGCTTT
CCAGTCGGGAAACCTGTCGTGCCAGCTGCATTAATGAATCGGCCAACGCGCGGGGAGAGGCGGTTTGCGT
ATTGGGCGCTCTTCCGCTTCCTCGCTCACTGACTCGCTGCGCTCGGTCGTTCGGCTGCGGCGAGCGGTAT
CAGCTCACTCAAAGGCGGTAATACGGTTATCCACAGAATCAGGGGATAACGCAGGAAAGAACATGTGAGC
AAAAGGCCAGCAAAAGGCCAGGAACCGTAAAAAGGCCGCGTTGCTGGCGTTTTTCCATAGGCTCCGCCCC
CCTGACGAGCATCACAAAAATCGACGCTCAAGTCAGAGGTGGCGAAACCCGACAGGACTATAAAGATACC
AGGCGTTTCCCCCTGGAAGCTCCCTCGTGCGCTCTCCTGTTCCGACCCTGCCGCTTACCGGATACCTGTC
CGCCTTTCTCCCTTCGGGAAGCGTGGCGCTTTCTCATAGCTCACGCTGTAGGTATCTCAGTTCGGTGTAG
GTCGTTCGCTCCAAGCTGGGCTGTGTGCACGAACCCCCCGTTCAGCCCGACCGCTGCGCCTTATCCGGTA
ACTATCGTCTTGAGTCCAACCCGGTAAGACACGACTTATCGCCACTGGCAGCAGCCACTGGTAACAGGAT
TAGCAGAGCGAGGTATGTAGGCGGTGCTACAGAGTTCTTGAAGTGGTGGCCTAACTACGGCTACACTAGA
AGGACAGTATTTGGTATCTGCGCTCTGCTGAAGCCAGTTACCTTCGGAAAAAGAGTTGGTAGCTCTTGAT
CCGGCAAACAAACCACCGCTGGTAGCGGTGGTTTTTTTGTTTGCAAGCAGCAGATTACGCGCAGAAAAAA
AGGATCTCAAGAAGATCCTTTGATCTTTTCTACGGGGTCTGACGCTCAGTGGAACGAAAACTCACGTTAA
GGGATTTTGGTCATGAGATTATCAAAAAGGATCTTCACCTAGATCCTTTTAAATTAAAAATGAAGTTTTA
AATCAATCTAAAGTATATATGAGTAAACTTGGTCTGACAGTTACCAATGCTTAATCAGTGAGGCACCTAT
CTCAGCGATCTGTCTATTTCGTTCATCCATAGTTGCCTGACTCCCCGTCGTGTAGATAACTACGATACGG
GAGGGCTTACCATCTGGCCCCAGTGCTGCAATGATACCGCGAGACCCACGCTCACCGGCTCCAGATTTAT
CAGCAATAAACCAGCCAGCCGGAAGGGCCGAGCGCAGAAGTGGTCCTGCAACTTTATCCGCCTCCATCCA
GTCTATTAATTGTTGCCGGGAAGCTAGAGTAAGTAGTTCGCCAGTTAATAGTTTGCGCAACGTTGTTGCC
ATTGCTACAGGCATCGTGGTGTCACGCTCGTCGTTTGGTATGGCTTCATTCAGCTCCGGTTCCCAACGAT
CAAGGCGAGTTACATGATCCCCCATGTTGTGCAAAAAAGCGGTTAGCTCCTTCGGTCCTCCGATCGTTGT
CAGAAGTAAGTTGGCCGCAGTGTTATCACTCATGGTTATGGCAGCACTGCATAATTCTCTTACTGTCATG
CCATCCGTAAGATGCTTTTCTGTGACTGGTGAGTACTCAACCAAGTCATTCTGAGAATAGTGTATGCGGC
GACCGAGTTGCTCTTGCCCGGCGTCAATACGGGATAATACCGCGCCACATAGCAGAACTTTAAAAGTGCT
CATCATTGGAAAACGTTCTTCGGGGCGAAAACTCTCAAGGATCTTACCGCTGTTGAGATCCAGTTCGATG
TAACCCACTCGTGCACCCAACTGATCTTCAGCATCTTTTACTTTCACCAGCGTTTCTGGGTGAGCAAAAA
CAGGAAGGCAAAATGCCGCAAAAAAGGGAATAAGGGCGACACGGAAATGTTGAATACTCATACTCTTCCT
TTTTCAATATTATTGAAGCATTTATCAGGGTTATTGTCTCATGAGCGGATACATATTTGAATGTATTTAG
AAAAATAAACAAATAGGGGTTCCGCGCACATTTCCCCGAAAAGTGCCACCTGACGTC
Features (pLannotate 1.2.2; 24 found; start..end, strand, type, name):
     28..80      -  misc_feature   bom (fragment): basis of mobility region from pBR322
    235..614     +  enhancer       CMV enhancer: human cytomegalovirus immediate early enhancer
    615..818     +  promoter       CMV promoter: human cytomegalovirus (CMV) immediate early promoter
    814..847     +  LTR            5' LTR (truncated) (fragment): truncated 5' long terminal repeat (LTR) from HIV-1
    863..881     +  promoter       T7 promoter: promoter for bacteriophage T7 RNA polymerase
    958..978     +  CDS            FLAG (fragment): FLAG® epitope tag, followed by an enterokinase cleavage site
   1021..1045    +  protein_bind   attB1: mutant version of attB; recombination site for the Gateway® BP reaction BP Clonase™
   1051..3621    +  CDS            AGO1: AGO1_HUMAN - Also known as EIF2C1. Experimental evidence at protein level: Swiss-Prot protein existence level 1. Required for RNA-mediated gene silencing (RNAi). Binds to short RNAs such as microRNAs (miRNAs) or short interfering RNAs (siRNAs), and represses the translation of mRNAs which are complementary to them. Lacks endonuclease activity and does not appear to cleave target mRNAs. Also required for transcriptional gene silencing (TGS) of promoter regions which are complementary to bound short antigene RNAs (agRNAs). From Homo sapiens (Human).
   3656..3680    -  protein_bind   attB2: mutant version of attB; recombination site for the Gateway® BP reaction BP Clonase™
   3733..3774    +  CDS            V5 tag: epitope tag from simian virus 5
   3818..4042    +  polyA_signal   bGH poly(A) signal: bovine growth hormone polyadenylation signal
   4046..4067    +  promoter       SV40 promoter (fragment): SV40 enhancer and early promoter
   4088..4321    +  rep_origin     f1 ori (fragment) (sequence partly withheld): f1 bacteriophage origin of replication; arrow indicates direction of (+) strand synthesis
   4326..4373    +  protein_bind   FRT: FLP-mediated recombination occurs in the 8-bp core sequence TCTAGAAA (Turan and Bode, 2011). FLP recombinase from the Saccharomyces cerevisiae 2μ plasmid
   4381..5403    +  CDS            HygR: aminoglycoside phosphotransferase from E. coli; aph(4)-Ia; confers resistance to hygromycin
   5413..5538    +  CDS            ble (fragment): BLE_KLEPN - Experimental evidence at protein level: Swiss-Prot protein existence level 1. Binding protein with a strong affinity to the bleomycin family of antibiotics. Binds to CL990; an antimitotic-antibiotic compound. From Klebsiella pneumoniae.
   5533..5654    +  polyA_signal   SV40 poly(A) signal: SV40 polyadenylation signal
   5727..5743    -  protein_bind   lac operator: The lac repressor binds to the lac operator to inhibit transcription in E. coli. This inhibition can be relieved by adding lactose or isopropyl-β-D-thiogalactopyranoside (IPTG). lac repressor encoded by lacI
   5751..5781    -  promoter       lac promoter: promoter for the E. coli lac operon
   5796..5817    -  protein_bind   CAP binding site: CAP binding activates transcription in the presence of cAMP. E. coli catabolite activator protein
   5830..5922    -  CDS            lacI (fragment): lac repressor; lacI; The lac repressor binds to the lac operator to inhibit transcription in E. coli. This inhibition can be relieved by adding lactose or isopropyl-β-D-thiogalactopyranoside (IPTG).
   6105..6693    -  rep_origin     ori: high-copy-number ColE1/pMB1/pBR322/pUC origin of replication
   6864..7724    -  CDS            AmpR: β-lactamase; bla; confers resistance to ampicillin, carbenicillin, and related antibiotics
   7725..7829    -  promoter       AmpR promoter: bla
