[The description below was written by a language model from this plasmid's Addgene catalogue record and pLannotate feature annotations shown in this document.]
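Description:
pFRT/FLAG/HA-DEST EIF2C1 is a mammalian expression plasmid of about 7.9 kb carrying the human Argonaute 1 coding sequence (AGO1, formerly EIF2C1), which was introduced by Gateway recombination into a FLAG/HA destination vector. In bacteria it is maintained as a high-copy plasmid through a ColE1/pUC-type origin and selected with ampicillin via the β-lactamase gene. Fragments of an f1 origin and of lac regulatory sequence are also annotated in the backbone.

The roughly 2.6 kb AGO1 open reading frame sits between attB1 and attB2 sites, downstream of the CMV immediate-early enhancer and promoter, and is followed by the bovine growth hormone polyadenylation signal. The backbone supplies an N-terminal FLAG/HA tandem epitope tag. The feature table detects the FLAG portion just upstream of attB1, but it does not separately annotate HA. A V5 tag sequence is annotated after attB2, and the record does not indicate whether it is translated as part of the fusion. The catalogue names the backbone as a "TO" version, while the plasmid name omits this and no tetracycline operator is annotated, so inducibility cannot be confirmed from the record.

Downstream of the expression cassette, an FRT site lies immediately before a hygromycin resistance gene with an SV40 polyadenylation signal. No complete promoter is annotated ahead of this gene. This arrangement is characteristic of FLP-mediated integration systems, in which recombination into a genomic FRT locus activates hygromycin resistance and yields stable lines with a single integrated copy. The tagged protein is suited to immunoaffinity purification, and the associated publication used such constructs to characterise human Argonaute ribonucleoprotein complexes and the mRNAs bound to them.
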