Addgene plasmid #19887: pFRT/FLAG/HA-DEST EIF2C1
Depositing lab: Thomas Tuschl. Depositing organization: Rockefeller University. Publication: Molecular characterization of human Argonaute-containing ribonucleoprotein complexes and their bound target mRNAs. Landthaler M, Gaidatzis D, Rothballer A, Chen PY, Soll SJ, Dinic L, Ojo T, Hafner M, Zavolan M, Tuschl T. RNA. 2008 Dec;14(12):2580-96. doi: 10.1261/rna.1351608. Epub 2008 Oct 31. PubMed 18978028.
Backbone
  Vector backbone: pFRT/TO/FLAG/HA-DEST
  Backbone size w/o insert (bp): 5421
  Vector type: Mammalian Expression
Growth in bacteria
  Bacterial resistance: Ampicillin, 100 μg/mL
  Growth temperature: 37°C
  Growth strain: DH5alpha
  Copy number: High Copy
Gene/Insert
  Gene/Insert name: Eukaryotic translation initiation factor 2C, 1 (alt name: EIF2C1; Q99; AGO1; EIF2C; GERP95; DKFZp686M13167)
  Species: H. sapiens (human)
  Insert size (bp): 2574
  GenBank ID: NM_012199
  Entrez Gene: AGO1 (a.k.a. EIF2C, EIF2C1, GERP95, NEDLBAS, Q99, hAgo1)
  Tag / fusion protein: FLAG/HA (N terminal on backbone)
  Cloning method: Gateway Cloning
  Sequencing primers: 5′ CMV
Terms and licenses: Academic/Nonprofit Terms; Industry Terms: Not Available to Industry
How to cite: pFRT/FLAG/HA-DEST EIF2C1 was a gift from Thomas Tuschl (Addgene plasmid # 19887 ; http://n2t.net/addgene:19887 ; RRID:Addgene_19887)
