>Addgene plasmid #19887 | pFRT/FLAG/HA-DEST EIF2C1 | addgene partial sequence | sequence record 25680 | 19887 with CMV-F
AGCTCTCTGGCTAACTAGAGAACCCACTGCTTACTGGCTTATCGAAATTAATACGACTCACTATAGGGAG
ACCCAAGCTGGCTAGCGAGCTCGGATCGATCCATCGATAGTGTGGTGGAATTCTGATCGCCGCCGCCATG
GACTACAAGGACGACGATGACAAGTACCCTTATGACGTGCCCGATTACGCTTTGAACCAGATATCAACAA
GTTTGTACAAAAAAGCAGGCTCCACCATGGAAGCGGGACCCTCGGGAGCAGCTGCGGGCGCTTACCTGCC
CCCCCTGCAGCAGGTGTTCCAGGCACCTCGCCGGCCTGGCATTGGCACTGTGGGGAAACCAATCAAGCTC
CTGGCCAATTACTTTGAGGTGGACATCCCTAAGATCGACGTGTACCACTACGAGGTGGACATCAAGCCGG
ATAAGTGTCCCCGTAGAGTCAACCGGGAAGTGGTGGAATACATGGTCCAGCATTTCAAGCCTCAGATCTT
TGGTGATCGCAAGCCTGTGTATGATGGAAAGAAGAACATTTACACTGTCACAGCACTGCCCATTGGCAAC
GAACGGGTCGACTTTGAGGTGACAATCCCTGGGGAA
